Addgene plasmid #125229: pAAV-IgK sp-HA-CD4-10aa linker-CIBN-NNES-NanoLuc
Purpose: Expresses transmembrane intracellular NanoLuc in mammalian cells
Depositing lab: Alice Ting. Depositing organization: Stanford University. Publication: Luciferase-LOV BRET enables versatile and specific transcriptional readout of cellular protein-protein interactions. Kim CK, Cho KF, Kim MW, Ting AY. eLife. 2019 Apr 3;8. pii: 43826. doi: 10.7554/eLife.43826. PubMed 30942168.
Backbone
  Vector backbone: pAAV
  Vector type: Mammalian Expression, AAV
Growth in bacteria
  Bacterial resistance: Ampicillin, 100 μg/mL
  Growth temperature: 37°C
  Growth strain: NEB Stable
  Copy number: Unknown
Gene/Insert
  Gene/Insert name: IgK sp-HA-CD4-10aa linker-CIBN-NNES-NanoLuc
  Species: Synthetic
  Promoter: CMV
  Tag / fusion protein: HA
  Cloning method: Gibson Cloning
  Sequencing primers: 5′ CMV-F; 3′ polyA-R
Terms and licenses: Academic/Nonprofit Terms; Industry Terms: Not Available to Industry
How to cite: pAAV-IgK sp-HA-CD4-10aa linker-CIBN-NNES-NanoLuc was a gift from Alice Ting (Addgene plasmid # 125229 ; http://n2t.net/addgene:125229 ; RRID:Addgene_125229)
