[The description below was written by a language model from this plasmid's Addgene catalogue record and pLannotate feature annotations shown in this document.]
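Description:
pAAV-IgK sp-HA-CD4-10aa linker-CIBN-NNES-NanoLuc is an AAV transfer plasmid that also serves as a mammalian expression vector, built on a pAAV backbone of about 5.8 kb. In bacteria it replicates from a high-copy ColE1/pUC-type origin and is selected with ampicillin through the bla gene. An f1 phage origin is also present. The expression cassette sits between AAV2 inverted terminal repeats, which allow the intervening DNA to be packaged into recombinant AAV particles. The annotation detects a full-length ITR downstream of the cassette but only short ITR fragments upstream. This may reflect the difficulty of sequencing or annotating these repeats rather than a real truncation.

Within the ITRs, the CMV immediate-early enhancer and promoter drive a single synthetic fusion protein, terminated by the bovine growth hormone polyadenylation signal. A short T7 promoter lies just upstream of the coding region. The fusion begins with the mouse Igκ leader, which directs the protein into the secretory pathway, followed by an HA epitope tag (listed in the catalogue but not separately annotated) for detection. A truncated human CD4 lacking its cytoplasmic tail then anchors the protein in the membrane. After a 10-amino-acid linker comes CIBN, the N-terminal part of Arabidopsis CIB1 that binds blue-light-activated CRY2. It is followed by an element named NNES, which the record does not define, and then NanoLuc luciferase. This arrangement places NanoLuc on the intracellular side of the membrane, matching the stated purpose of expressing a transmembrane, intracellular NanoLuc in mammalian cells. The associated work concerns luciferase-to-LOV BRET for transcriptional readout of protein-protein interactions, which suggests the construct provides the membrane-tethered luciferase component in such assays.
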