Features (pLannotate 1.2.2; 19 found; start..end, strand, type, name):
     12..39      +  repeat_region  AAV2 ITR (fragment): inverted terminal repeat of adeno-associated virus serotype 2 inverted
     68..95      +  repeat_region  AAV2 ITR (fragment): inverted terminal repeat of adeno-associated virus serotype 2 inverted
    201..504     +  enhancer       CMV enhancer: human cytomegalovirus immediate early enhancer
    505..708     +  promoter       CMV promoter: human cytomegalovirus (CMV) immediate early promoter
    704..737     +  LTR            5' LTR (truncated) (fragment): truncated 5' long terminal repeat (LTR) from HIV-1
    753..771     +  promoter       T7 promoter: promoter for bacteriophage T7 RNA polymerase
    797..859     +  sig_peptide    Igκ leader: leader sequence from mouse immunoglobulin κ light chain
    941..1603    +  CDS            CD4 (truncated) (fragment): truncated human CD4 cell surface glycoprotein lacking the cytoplasmic tail
   1682..2191    +  CDS            CIBN: N-terminal portion of the CIB1 transcription factor from Arabidopsis thaliana binds to CRY2 (cryptochrome 2) that has absorbed blue light (Kennedy et al., 2010)
   2231..2741    +  CDS            Nluc (fragment): NanoLuc® luciferase human codon-optimized
   2780..2987    +  polyA_signal   bGH poly(A) signal: bovine growth hormone polyadenylation signal
   3016..3156    +  repeat_region  AAV2 ITR: inverted terminal repeat of adeno-associated virus serotype 2 inverted
   3161..3212    -  misc_feature   bom (fragment): basis of mobility region from pBR322
   3231..3686    +  rep_origin     f1 ori (sequence partly withheld): f1 bacteriophage origin of replication; arrow indicates direction of (+) strand synthesis
   3687..3736    -  misc_feature   bom (fragment): basis of mobility region from pBR322
   3838..3873    -  CDS            rop (fragment): Rop protein, which maintains plasmids at low copy number; rop
   3968..4072    +  promoter       AmpR promoter: bla
   4073..4933    +  CDS            AmpR: β-lactamase; bla; confers resistance to ampicillin, carbenicillin, and related antibiotics
   5104..5692    +  rep_origin     ori: high-copy-number ColE1/pMB1/pBR322/pUC origin of replication
>Addgene plasmid #125229 | pAAV-IgK sp-HA-CD4-10aa linker-CIBN-NNES-NanoLuc | addgene full sequence | sequence record 244580 | Addgene NGS Result
CCTGCAGGCAGCTGCGCGCTCGCTCGCTCACTGAGGCCGCCCGGGCGTCGGGCGACCTTTGGTCGCCCGG
CCTCAGTGAGCGAGCGAGCGCGCAGAGAGGGAGTGGCCAACTCCATCACTAGGGGTTCCTGCGGCCGCAC
GCGTTGTACATAGTAATCAATTACGGGGTCATTAGTTCATAGCCCATATATGGAGTTCCGCGTTACATAA
CTTACGGTAAATGGCCCGCCTGGCTGACCGCCCAACGACCCCCGCCCATTGACGTCAATAATGACGTATG
TTCCCATAGTAACGCCAATAGGGACTTTCCATTGACGTCAATGGGTGGAGTATTTACGGTAAACTGCCCA
CTTGGCAGTACATCAAGTGTATCATATGCCAAGTACGCCCCCTATTGACGTCAATGACGGTAAATGGCCC
GCCTGGCATTATGCCCAGTACATGACCTTATGGGACTTTCCTACTTGGCAGTACATCTACGTATTAGTCA
TCGCTATTACCATGGTGATGCGGTTTTGGCAGTACATCAATGGGCGTGGATAGCGGTTTGACTCACGGGG
ATTTCCAAGTCTCCACCCCATTGACGTCAATGGGAGTTTGTTTTGGCACCAAAATCAACGGGACTTTCCA
AAATGTCGTAACAACTCCGCCCCATTGACGCAAATGGGCGGTAGGCGTGTACGGTGGGAGGTCTATATAA
GCAGAGCTCTCTGGCTAACTAGAGAACCCACTGCTTACTGGCTTATCGAAATTAATACGACTCACTATAG
GGAGACCCAAGCTTGCGGCCGCCACCATGGAGACAGACACACTCCTGCTATGGGTACTGCTGCTCTGGGT
TCCAGGTTCCACTGGTGACGGGGCCCAGCCGGCCAGATCTTACCCATACGATGTGCCAGATTACGCCTAT
CCCTATGACGTCCCTGATTACGCTCTCGACTTCCAGAAGGCCTCCAGCATAGTCTATAAGAAAGAGGGGG
AACAGGTGGAGTTCTCCTTCCCACTCGCCTTTACAGTTGAAAAGCTGACGGGCAGTGGCGAGCTGTGGTG
GCAGGCGGAGAGGGCTTCCTCCTCCAAGTCTTGGATCACCTTTGACCTGAAGAACAAGGAAGTGTCTGTA
AAACGGGTTACCCAGGACCCTAAGCTCCAGATGGGCAAGAAGCTCCCGCTCCACCTCACCCTGCCCCAGG
CCTTGCCTCAGTATGCTGGCTCTGGAAACCTCACCCTGGCCCTTGAAGCGAAAACAGGAAAGTTGCATCA
GGAAGTGAACCTGGTGGTGATGAGAGCCACTCAGCTCCAGAAAAATTTGACCTGTGAGGTGTGGGGACCC
ACCTCCCCTAAGCTGATGCTGAGCTTGAAACTGGAGAACAAGGAGGCAAAGGTCTCGAAGCGGGAGAAGG
CGGTGTGGGTGCTGAACCCTGAGGCGGGGATGTGGCAGTGTCTGCTGAGTGACTCGGGACAGGTCCTGCT
GGAATCCAACATCAAGGTTCTGCCCACATGGTCCACCCCGGTGCAGCCAATGGCCCTGATTGTGCTGGGG
GGCGTCGCCGGCCTCCTGCTTTTCATTGGGCTAGGCATCTTCTTCTGTGTCAGGTGCCGGCACCGAAGGC
GCAAGGGCTCGGGCTCGACCTCGGGCTCGGGCAGCGGTGGCTCTAGAGGTTCTGGTGGCAGCTCTGGAGG
TATGAATGGAGCTATAGGAGGTGACCTTTTGCTCAATTTTCCTGACATGTCGGTCCTAGAGCGCCAAAGG
GCTCACCTCAAGTACCTCAATCCCACCTTTGATTCTCCTCTCGCCGGCTTCTTTGCCGATTCTTCAATGA
TTACCGGCGGCGAGATGGACAGCTATCTTTCGACTGCCGGTTTGAATCTTCCGATGATGTACGGTGAGAC
GACGGTGGAAGGTGATTCAAGACTCTCAATTTCGCCGGAAACGACGCTTGGGACTGGAAATTTCAAGGCA
GCGAAGTTTGATACAGAGACTAAGGATTGTAATGAGGCGGCGAAGAAGATGACGATGAACAGAGATGACC
TAGTAGAAGAAGGAGAAGAAGAGAAGTCGAAAATAACAGAGCAAAACAATGGGAGCACAAAAAGCATCAA
GAAGATGAAACACAAAGCCAAGAAAGAAGAGAACAATTTCTCTAATGATTCATCTAAAGTGACGAAGGAA
TTGGAGAAAACGGATTATATTCATGAGCTGGCCGAGAAGCTGGCCGGCCTGGACATCAACGTCTTCACAC
TCGAAGATTTCGTTGGGGACTGGCGACAGACAGCCGGCTACAACCTGGACCAAGTCCTTGAACAGGGAGG
TGTGTCCAGTTTGTTTCAGAATCTCGGGGTGTCCGTAACTCCGATCCAAAGGATTGTCCTGAGCGGTGAA
AATGGGCTGAAGATCGACATCCATGTCATCATCCCGTATGAAGGTCTGAGCGGCGACCAAATGGGCCAGA
TCGAAAAAATTTTTAAGGTGGTGTACCCTGTGGATGATCATCACTTTAAGGTGATCCTGCACTATGGCAC
ACTGGTAATCGACGGGGTTACGCCGAACATGATCGACTATTTCGGACGGCCGTATGAAGGCATCGCCGTG
TTCGACGGCAAAAAGATCACTGTAACAGGGACCCTGTGGAACGGCAACAAAATTATCGACGAGCGCCTGA
TCAACCCCGACGGCTCCCTGCTGTTCCGAGTAACCATCAACGGAGTGACCGGCTGGCGGCTGTGCGAACG
CATTCTGGCGTGAGAATTCCTCGAGCTAGAGCTCGCTGATCAGCCTCGACTGTGCCTTCTAGTTGCCAGC
CATCTGTTGTTTGCCCCTCCCCCGTGCCTTCCTTGACCCTGGAAGGTGCCACTCCCACTGTCCTTTCCTA
ATAAAATGAGGAAATTGCATCGCATTGTCTGAGTAGGTGTCATTCTATTCTGGGGGGTGGGGTGGGGCAG
GACAGCAAGGGGGAGGATTGGGAAGACAATAGCAGGCATGCTGGGGAGGTAACCACGTGCGGACCGAGCG
GCCGCAGGAACCCCTAGTGATGGAGTTGGCCACTCCCTCTCTGCGCGCTCGCTCGCTCACTGAGGCCGGG
CGACCAAAGGTCGCCCGACGCCCGGGCTTTGCCCGGGCGGCCTCAGTGAGCGAGCGAGCGCGCAGCTGCC
TGCAGGGGCGCCTGATGCGGTATTTTCTCCTTACGCATCTGTGCGGTATTTCACACCGCATA
[95 nt withheld, positions 3213-3307]
T
[46 nt withheld, positions 3309-3354]
C
[141 nt withheld, positions 3356-3496]
CCTTTGACGTTGGAGTCCACGTTCTTT
[37 nt withheld, positions 3524-3560]
ACTCTATCTCGGGCTATTCTTTTGATTTATAAGGGATTTTGCCGATTTCGGTCTATTGGTTAAAAAATGA
GCTGATTTAACAAAAATTTAACGCGAATTTTAACAAAATATTAACGTTTACAATTTTATGGTGCACTCTC
AGTACAATCTGCTCTGATGCCGCATAGTTAAGCCAGCCCCGACACCCGCCAACACCCGCTGACGCGCCCT
GACGGGCTTGTCTGCTCCCGGCATCCGCTTACAGACAAGCTGTGACCGTCTCCGGGAGCTGCATGTGTCA
GAGGTTTTCACCGTCATCACCGAAACGCGCGAGACGAAAGGGCCTCGTGATACGCCTATTTTTATAGGTT
AATGTCATGATAATAATGGTTTCTTAGACGTCAGGTGGCACTTTTCGGGGAAATGTGCGCGGAACCCCTA
TTTGTTTATTTTTCTAAATACATTCAAATATGTATCCGCTCATGAGACAATAACCCTGATAAATGCTTCA
ATAATATTGAAAAAGGAAGAGTATGAGTATTCAACATTTCCGTGTCGCCCTTATTCCCTTTTTTGCGGCA
TTTTGCCTTCCTGTTTTTGCTCACCCAGAAACGCTGGTGAAAGTAAAAGATGCTGAAGATCAGTTGGGTG
CACGAGTGGGTTACATCGAACTGGATCTCAACAGCGGTAAGATCCTTGAGAGTTTTCGCCCCGAAGAACG
TTTTCCAATGATGAGCACTTTTAAAGTTCTGCTATGTGGCGCGGTATTATCCCGTATTGACGCCGGGCAA
GAGCAACTCGGTCGCCGCATACACTATTCTCAGAATGACTTGGTTGAGTACTCACCAGTCACAGAAAAGC
ATCTTACGGATGGCATGACAGTAAGAGAATTATGCAGTGCTGCCATAACCATGAGTGATAACACTGCGGC
CAACTTACTTCTGACAACGATCGGAGGACCGAAGGAGCTAACCGCTTTTTTGCACAACATGGGGGATCAT
GTAACTCGCCTTGATCGTTGGGAACCGGAGCTGAATGAAGCCATACCAAACGACGAGCGTGACACCACGA
TGCCTGTAGCAATGGCAACAACGTTGCGCAAACTATTAACTGGCGAACTACTTACTCTAGCTTCCCGGCA
ACAATTAATAGACTGGATGGAGGCGGATAAAGTTGCAGGACCACTTCTGCGCTCGGCCCTTCCGGCTGGC
TGGTTTATTGCTGATAAATCTGGAGCCGGTGAGCGTGGAAGCCGCGGTATCATTGCAGCACTGGGGCCAG
ATGGTAAGCCCTCCCGTATCGTAGTTATCTACACGACGGGGAGTCAGGCAACTATGGATGAACGAAATAG
ACAGATCGCTGAGATAGGTGCCTCACTGATTAAGCATTGGTAACTGTCAGACCAAGTTTACTCATATATA
CTTTAGATTGATTTAAAACTTCATTTTTAATTTAAAAGGATCTAGGTGAAGATCCTTTTTGATAATCTCA
TGACCAAAATCCCTTAACGTGAGTTTTCGTTCCACTGAGCGTCAGACCCCGTAGAAAAGATCAAAGGATC
TTCTTGAGATCCTTTTTTTCTGCGCGTAATCTGCTGCTTGCAAACAAAAAAACCACCGCTACCAGCGGTG
GTTTGTTTGCCGGATCAAGAGCTACCAACTCTTTTTCCGAAGGTAACTGGCTTCAGCAGAGCGCAGATAC
CAAATACTGTTCTTCTAGTGTAGCCGTAGTTAGGCCACCACTTCAAGAACTCTGTAGCACCGCCTACATA
CCTCGCTCTGCTAATCCTGTTACCAGTGGCTGCTGCCAGTGGCGATAAGTCGTGTCTTACCGGGTTGGAC
TCAAGACGATAGTTACCGGATAAGGCGCAGCGGTCGGGCTGAACGGGGGGTTCGTGCACACAGCCCAGCT
TGGAGCGAACGACCTACACCGAACTGAGATACCTACAGCGTGAGCTATGAGAAAGCGCCACGCTTCCCGA
AGGGAGAAAGGCGGACAGGTATCCGGTAAGCGGCAGGGTCGGAACAGGAGAGCGCACGAGGGAGCTTCCA
GGGGGAAACGCCTGGTATCTTTATAGTCCTGTCGGGTTTCGCCACCTCTGACTTGAGCGTCGATTTTTGT
GATGCTCGTCAGGGGGGCGGAGCCTATGGAAAAACGCCAGCAACGCGGCCTTTTTACGGTTCCTGGCCTT
TTGCTGGCCTTTTGCTCACATGT
